>Addgene plasmid #223137 | pUC19-U6-[BsmBI_pegRNA_entry]-tevopreQ1-term (LM1138) | addgene full sequence | sequence record 447707 | Addgene NGS Result
ACCTGACGTCGCTAGCTGTACAAAAAAGCAGGCTTTAAAGGAACCAATTCAGTCGACTGGATCCGGTACC
AAGGTCGGGCAGGAAGAGGGCCTATTTCCCATGATTCCTTCATATTTGCATATACGATACAAGGCTGTTA
GAGAGATAATTAGAATTAATTTGACTGTAAACACAAAGATATTAGTACAAAATACGTGACGTAGAAAGTA
ATAATTTCTTGGGTAGTTTGCAGTTTTAAAATTATGTTTTAAAATGGACTATCATATGCTTACCGTAACT
TGAAAGTATTTCGATTTCTTGGCTTTATATATCTTGTGGAAAGGACGAAACACCGGAGACGATTAATGCG
TCTCCCGCGGTTCTATCTAGTTACGCGTTAAACCAACTAGAATTTTTTTAAGCTTGGGCCGCTCGAGGTA
CCTCTCTACATATGACATGTGAGCAAAAGGCCAGCAAAAGGCCAGGAACCGTAAAAAGGCCGCGTTGCTG
GCGTTTTTCCATAGGCTCCGCCCCCCTGACGAGCATCACAAAAATCGACGCTCAAGTCAGAGGTGGCGAA
ACCCGACAGGACTATAAAGATACCAGGCGTTTCCCCCTGGAAGCTCCCTCGTGCGCTCTCCTGTTCCGAC
CCTGCCGCTTACCGGATACCTGTCCGCCTTTCTCCCTTCGGGAAGCGTGGCGCTTTCTCATAGCTCACGC
TGTAGGTATCTCAGTTCGGTGTAGGTCGTTCGCTCCAAGCTGGGCTGTGTGCACGAACCCCCCGTTCAGC
CCGACCGCTGCGCCTTATCCGGTAACTATCGTCTTGAGTCCAACCCGGTAAGACACGACTTATCGCCACT
GGCAGCAGCCACTGGTAACAGGATTAGCAGAGCGAGGTATGTAGGCGGTGCTACAGAGTTCTTGAAGTGG
TGGCCTAACTACGGCTACACTAGAAGAACAGTATTTGGTATCTGCGCTCTGCTGAAGCCAGTTACCTTCG
GAAAAAGAGTTGGTAGCTCTTGATCCGGCAAACAAACCACCGCTGGTAGCGGTGGTTTTTTTGTTTGCAA
GCAGCAGATTACGCGCAGAAAAAAAGGATCTCAAGAAGATCCTTTGATCTTTTCTACGGGGTCTGACGCT
CAGTGGAACGAAAACTCACGTTAAGGGATTTTGGTCATGAGATTATCAAAAAGGATCTTCACCTAGATCC
TTTTAAATTAAAAATGAAGTTTTAAATCAATCTAAAGTATATATGAGTAAACTTGGTCTGACAGTTACCA
ATGCTTAATCAGTGAGGCACCTATCTCAGCGATCTGTCTATTTCGTTCATCCATAGTTGCCTGACTCCCC
GTCGTGTAGATAACTACGATACGGGAGGGCTTACCATCTGGCCCCAGTGCTGCAATGATACCGCGAGACC
CACGCTCACCGGCTCCAGATTTATCAGCAATAAACCAGCCAGCCGGAAGGGCCGAGCGCAGAAGTGGTCC
TGCAACTTTATCCGCCTCCATCCAGTCTATTAATTGTTGCCGGGAAGCTAGAGTAAGTAGTTCGCCAGTT
AATAGTTTGCGCAACGTTGTTGCCATTGCTACAGGCATCGTGGTGTCACGCTCGTCGTTTGGTATGGCTT
CATTCAGCTCCGGTTCCCAACGATCAAGGCGAGTTACATGATCCCCCATGTTGTGCAAAAAAGCGGTTAG
CTCCTTCGGTCCTCCGATCGTTGTCAGAAGTAAGTTGGCCGCAGTGTTATCACTCATGGTTATGGCAGCA
CTGCATAATTCTCTTACTGTCATGCCATCCGTAAGATGCTTTTCTGTGACTGGTGAGTACTCAACCAAGT
CATTCTGAGAATAGTGTATGCGGCGACCGAGTTGCTCTTGCCCGGCGTCAATACGGGATAATACCGCGCC
ACATAGCAGAACTTTAAAAGTGCTCATCATTGGAAAACGTTCTTCGGGGCGAAAACTCTCAAGGATCTTA
CCGCTGTTGAGATCCAGTTCGATGTAACCCACTCGTGCACCCAACTGATCTTCAGCATCTTTTACTTTCA
CCAGCGTTTCTGGGTGAGCAAAAACAGGAAGGCAAAATGCCGCAAAAAAGGGAATAAGGGCGACACGGAA
ATGTTGAATACTCATACTCTTCCTTTTTCAATATTATTGAAGCATTTATCAGGGTTATTGTCTCATGAGC
GGATACATATTTGAATGTATTTAGAAAAATAAACAAATAGGGGTTCCGCGCACATTTCCCCGAAAAGTGC
C
Features (pLannotate 1.2.2; 5 found; start..end, strand, type, name):
     17..34      +  protein_bind   attB1 (fragment): mutant version of attB; recombination site for the Gateway® BP reaction BP Clonase™
     86..326     +  promoter       U6 promoter: RNA polymerase III promoter for human U6 snRNA
    496..1084    -  rep_origin     ori: high-copy-number ColE1/pMB1/pBR322/pUC origin of replication
   1255..2115    -  CDS            AmpR: β-lactamase; bla; confers resistance to ampicillin, carbenicillin, and related antibiotics
   2116..2220    -  promoter       AmpR promoter: bla
