[The description below was written by a language model from this plasmid's Addgene catalogue record and pLannotate feature annotations shown in this document.]
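Description:
pUC19-U6-[BsmBI_pegRNA_entry]-tevopreQ1-term (LM1138) is a compact (about 2.2 kb) entry plasmid for building engineered prime editing guide RNAs (epegRNAs) that are expressed in mammalian cells. It derives from the BPK1520 guide RNA expression backbone and is propagated in E. coli as a high-copy plasmid through a ColE1/pUC-type origin. Selection is by ampicillin resistance, with β-lactamase expressed from its native bla promoter. The construct carries no mammalian selection marker or reporter, so it is suited to transient delivery alongside a separate prime editor expression plasmid.

The payload is a human U6 promoter, an RNA polymerase III promoter commonly used to drive small RNA transcription. According to the catalogue description, it is followed by a BsmBI (Esp3I) cloning site, the tevopreQ1 motif and a terminator. Users digest with the type IIS enzyme and ligate duplexed oligonucleotides encoding the pegRNA components into the entry site; the record does not detail which segments are supplied by the oligos, and no guide sequence is present in the plasmid as deposited. The finished transcript carries tevopreQ1 at its 3′ end. This is a structured pseudoknot derived from a prequeosine riboswitch, and it protects the pegRNA 3′ extension from degradation and can improve prime editing efficiency.

The automated feature table annotates only the U6 promoter, origin, AmpR cassette and a short attB1-like fragment that is probably an incidental match. The entry site, tevopreQ1 motif and terminator, presumably located between the promoter and the origin, are not annotated.
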