Addgene plasmid #223137: pUC19-U6-[BsmBI_pegRNA_entry]-tevopreQ1-term (LM1138)
Purpose: pU6 entry plamid for cloning prime editor tevopreQ1 epegRNAs (requires BsmBI or Esp3I digest and ligation of duplexed oligos)
Depositing lab: Benjamin Kleinstiver. Depositing organization: Massachusetts General Hospital. Publication: Custom CRISPR-Cas9 PAM variants via scalable engineering and machine learning. Silverstein RA, Kim N, Kroell AS, Walton RT, Delano J, Butcher RM, Pacesa M, Smith BK, Christie KA, Ha LL, Meis RJ, Clark AB, Spinner AD, Lazzarotto CR, Li Y, Matsubara A, Urbina EO, Dahl GA, Correia BE, Marks DS, Tsai SQ, Pinello L, De Ravin SS, Liu Q, Kleinstiver BP. Nature. 2025 Apr 22. doi: 10.1038/s41586-025-09021-y. PubMed 40262634.
Backbone
  Vector backbone: BPK1520
  Backbone manufacturer: Keith Joung, Addgene plasmid #65777
  Vector type: Mammalian Expression, CRISPR
Growth in bacteria
  Bacterial resistance: Ampicillin, 100 μg/mL
  Growth temperature: 37°C
  Growth strain: DH5alpha
  Copy number: High Copy
Gene/Insert
  Gene/Insert name: etevopreQ1 entry plasmid backbone for epegRNA expression via human U6 promoter (alt names: LM1138; ENTRY-tevopreQ1-epegRNA)
  gRNA/shRNA sequence: Unknown
  Species: Synthetic
  Promoter: U6
  Cloning method: Gibson Cloning
  Sequencing primers: 5′ oS280-CAGGGTTATTGTCTCATGAGCGG
Terms and licenses: Academic/Nonprofit Terms; Industry Terms: Not Available to Industry
How to cite: pUC19-U6-[BsmBI_pegRNA_entry]-tevopreQ1-term (LM1138) was a gift from Benjamin Kleinstiver (Addgene plasmid # 223137 ; http://n2t.net/addgene:223137 ; RRID:Addgene_223137)
